>Addgene plasmid #159057 | pMSR:MSMEG_0382:Dendra | addgene full sequence | sequence record 315475 | Addgene NGS Result
TGATAGAGTTTGTCCTCCCTATCAGTGATAGATAGGCTTAAGGAGTAATACGACTCACTATAGGGAGAAG
GAGGCCATTATGAGCACTGAGCAATCCGGCACGGAGAAAGCCCGTCGGCCATTCTTTGCGCGGGCCGTGC
GGACCCTTTCGCCTTTCATCATCGTCGGTTGGCTGGCGGTCATCCTCGTCACGACGCTGGCAGCGGTCGG
CGGCGACTGGTCTGCGGCCATCCCGGCACTGGAGCGTGTTGGTGAGAAAAACTCTGTATCACTGATGCCC
CAGGACGCACCATCGGCGAAGGCCATGAAGCACATGGGGCAGAAGTTCGAGGAGTCCGACTCGGACAGCT
TCGCCATGATCGTGCTGGAAGGGCAGGAACCCCTCGGCCCGGACGCACTCGACTACTACACCGGCCTGAT
AAGCGAACTGCGCAACGACTCGAAACATGTTGAGCACGTTCAGGATCTGTGGGGTGACCGGCTCACTGCG
TCGAGCGCGCAGAGCGCCGACGGCAAGGCTGCCTACGTCCAGTTGAACCTCGCGGGTAATCAGGGCACGC
CGTTGGGCGACGAGTCGGTTGCCGCGGTCCGTGATCTCGTCGCGCGAACTCCTGCGCCGGAGGGTGTCAG
CGTGTACGTGACGGGCGCGGCGCCGCTAGTATCCGACATGCAGCACAGCGGTAACCGTTCGATCCTGAAG
ATCACCGCGGTCACCGTCGTCATCATCTTCGCGATGCTGCTGATGGTCTACAGGTCGGTCATCACCGTGA
TCCTGCTGCTGATCATGGTGGGCTTCGAAGTCGCAGCGGCTCGCGGCATCGTGGCATTCCTCGGCGCCAA
CGAGGTTTTCGTGCTGTCCACGTTCGCCGTGAACATGCTCGTCTTCCTTGCGATCGCGGCAGGCACTGAC
TACGGCATCTTCTTCTTCGGTCGATATCAAGAGGCGCGAGCGGCCGGCGAGGACCGCGAGACCGCCTACT
ACAGCATGTACCGCGGCGTCACCCCGGTCGTGATGGCGTCGGGTCTGACAATCGCCGGCGCGATCTTCTG
TCTGACTTTCACACGCCTGCCGTACTTCCACACCATGGGTGTCCCGTGTGCGATCGGGATGCTCGCGGCC
GTCGCGGTCGCGGTGACCCTGGTTCCGGCCGGTGTCGCTCTGGCAGGCCGAATCGGCTGGCTGGAACCGA
AAAGGAAGATGCGAGTTCGCCGATGGCGCGGCATCGGCACCGCGATCGTGCGCTGGCCGGCCCCCATTCT
CGTCGCATCGTTGGCTGTCGCACTGGTCGGACTGTTGGCATTGCCTGGCTACGAAACGAGCTACAACGAC
CGGGACTACATCCCGGCGGACATCCCGGCGAATGCCGGATTTGCCGCTGCCGACCGGCATTTCTCGCAAG
CGCGGATGACACCCGACATCCTCATGGTCGAATCCGACCATGACATGCGAAATCCCACAGATTTTCTGGT
CCTGAACAAGATCGCGAAAGCCATCTTCAAGGTTCGCGGCGTCTCCCGCGTACAGGGGATAACCCGCCCG
GAGGGGACGCCGATCGAGCGTACGTCGATCCCATTTCTGCTGAGCCTGCAGAGTGCGGGACAGGTGCAGG
CGACGAACTTCCAGAAGCAGCGCATCGGAGACATGCTCAAGCAGGTCGACGACATGAACATGATGATCGG
CGTCATGAAGACGACCTATGGCGTCTTGCAGGAGCTCGCTGCCACGACCCATTCTCTGAACGGGTCGACA
CATGAATTACGGGATGTCGCCAGGGATCTGCGCGGCAGCATCGCGATCTTCGACGATCTTCTCCGTCCCA
TCCGGAACTATTTCTACTGGGAACCTCACTGCTATAACATCCCGATCTGCTGGTCGCTGCGCTCCATTTT
CGATGCCATGGACGGGGTCGACCGGTTGAACGACGAACTGCAGGTGCTCGTCGACAACATGGATCGGCTG
GACGCCCTGGTGCCGGAACTGGTGGCGCAGTTCCCGGAGTACATCGCCAGCATGGAAACGTTCCGGGAGC
TGACCCTCACCTCGTACAGCACGTTCTCCGGTTTGCTCCAGCAGATGGACGAGCAAACAGAGGATGTCAC
CGCCATGGGACAGGCATTTGACGCCGCCAAGAACGACGACACCTTCTTCCTGCCTCCAGAGGTCTTCGAC
AACCCGGACTTCAAGCGCGCGATGACTTCTTTCCTGTCACCCGACGGAAAGGCTGCTCGCTTCATCATTT
CGCACAACGGTGACCCCGCGACGCCGGAGGGCATCAGCCGCGTCGACCAGATGCAGACCGCCGCGGTAGA
GGCCCTCAAGGGCACGCCTCTGACAGACGCGCAGGTGTACTTGGCGGGGACCGCGCCGACGGCGAAGGAC
TGGAAAGACGGTTCCACCTACGATCTCCTGATCGCGGGCATCGCCGCGATGTGCCTGATCTTCATCATCA
TGTTGATCGTCACGCGAAGCTTCATCGCGGCCTTGGTCATCGTGGGCACCGTCGTGCTCTCCCTGGGGGC
ATCATTCGGGCTGTCGGTGCTGCTGTGGCAGTACATCCTGGGAATCCATCTGCACTGGATGGTTCTCGCG
ATGTCGGTCATCATCCTGTTGGCCGTCGGCTCGGATTACAACCTGCTACTGGTGTCACGCATCAAAGAAG
AAGTGGGAGCCGGCATCAACACCGGCATCGTCCGCGCCATGGGTGGTACGGGCAAGGTGGTGACGTCGGC
CGGCCTGGTGTTCGCGGGCACAATGGCGGCGATGGTGGTCAGCGATCTGCGGATCATCGGACAGATCGGT
ACCACGATCGGTTTGGGGCTGCTGTTCGACACCATGATCGTGCGGTCGTTCATGACACCTTCGATCGCCG
CGCTCCTGGGCCGGTGGTTCTGGTGGCCGCAGAAGGTGCGGCCGCGTCCTGCAAGTGCGCTCCTGGAGCC
CTATGGGCCGCGACCGCTGGTGCGCGCATTGCTCGAAGGTCCGTCGGGTGCAGCGAGCCCCGGTGGTCCG
GGAGGGCGACTGTCCGACGACGACACGCCGACCGGTCCGATGCGCACCCGAAAGCTTGGTGCGGCCGCGG
GCAACACGCCTGGCATCAATCTGATCAAGGAGGACATGCGTGTCAAGGTGCATATGGAGGGCAACGTGAA
CGGTCACGCCTTCGTGATCGAGGGGGAGGGTAAGGGTAAGCCTTACGAAGGGACCCAGACCGCCAACCTC
ACCGTCAAGGAGGGCGCCCCTCTCCCATTCTCGTACGATATCCTCACTACCGCGGTGCATTACGGGAACC
GCGTGTTCACCAAGTACCCCGAGGATATCCCTGACTACTTCAAGCAGAGCTTCCCGGAGGGATACTCCTG
GGAGCGGACGATGACCTTCGAAGACAAGGGTATCTGTACGATCCGCAGCGACATCTCGCTGGAAGGGGAC
TGTTTCTTCCAGAACGTCCGTTTCAAGGGGACCAACTTTCCGCCGAACGGCCCGGTCATGCAGAAGAAGA
CCCTCAAGTGGGAGCCGAGCACGGAGAAGCTGCACGTTCGGGACGGCCTCCTGGTCGGCAACATCAACAT
GGCGCTGCTGCTGGAAGGCGGCGGCCACTACCTATGCGACTTCAAGACCACGTACAAAGCGAAGAAGGTC
GTCCAGCTGCCCGACGCGCACTTCGTGGACCACCGCATCGAAATCCTGGGGAACGATTCGGACTACAACA
AGGTCAAGTTGTACGAGCACGCTGTGGCACGCTATAGCCCGCTCCCGTCGCAGGTCTGGTTCGAAGGCGG
CGGCGGGGAGAACCTGTATTTCCAGGACTACAAGGACGACGACGACAAGTGATTTAAATAACCCCTTGGG
GCCTCTAAACGGGTCTTGAGGGGTTTTTTGTTAACTAGCGTACGATCGAATTCCTGCAGCTCACGGTAAC
TGATGCCGTATTTGCAGTACCAGCGTACGGCCCACAGAATGATGTCACGCTGAAAATGCCGGCCTTTGAA
TGGGTTCATGTGCAGCTCCATCAGCAAAAGGGGATGATAAGTTTATCACCACCGACTATTTGCAACAGTG
CCGTTGATCGTGCTATGATCGACTGATGTCATCAGCGGTGGAGTGCAATGTCGTGCAATACGAATGGCGA
AAAGCCGAGCTCATCGGTCAGCTTCTCAACCTTGGGGTTACCCCCGGCGGTGTGCTGCTGGTCCACAGCT
CCTTCCGTAGCGTCCGGCCCCTCGAAGATGGGCCACTTGGACTGATCGAGGCCCTGCGTGCTACGCTGGG
TCCGGGAGGGACGCTCGTCATGCCCTCGTGGTCAGGTCTGGACGACGAGCCGTTCGATCCTGCCACGTCG
CCCGTTACACCGGACCTTGGAGTTGTCTCTGACACATTCTGGCGCCTGCCAAATGTAAAGCGCAGCGCCC
ATCCATTTGCCTTTGCGGCAGCGGGGCCACAGGCAGAGCAGATCATCTCTGATCCATTGCCCCTGCCACC
TTACTCGCCTGCAAGCCCGGTCGCCCGTGTCCATGAACTCGATGGGCAGGTACTTCTCCTCGGCGTGGGA
CACGATGCCAACACGACGCTGCATCTTGCCGAGTTGATGGCAAAGGTTCCCTATGGGGTGCCGAGACACT
GCACCATTCTTCAGGATGGCAAGTTGGTACGCGTCGATTATCTCGAGAATGACCACTGCTGTGAGCGCTT
TGCCTTGGCGGACAGGTGGCTCAAGGAGAAGAGCCTTCAGAAGGAAGGTCCAGTCGGTCATGCCTTTGCT
CGGTTGATCCGCTCCCGCGACATTGTGGCGACAGCCCTGGGTCAACTGGGCCGAGATCCGTTGATCTTCC
TGCATCCGCCAGAGGCGGGATGCGAAGAATGCGATGCCGCTCGCCAGTCGATTGGCTGAGCTCATGAGCG
GAGAACGAGATGACGTTGGAGGGGCAAGGTCGCGCTGATTGCTGGGGCAACACGGGGGATCCACTAGTTC
CATGAGCGTCAGACCCCGTAGAAAAGATCAAAGGATCTTCTTGAGATCCTTTTTTTCTGCGCGTAATCTG
CTGCTTGCAAACAAAAAAACCACCGCTACCAGCGGTGGTTTGTTTGCCGGATCAAGAGCTACCAACTCTT
TTTCCGAAGGTAACTGGCTTCAGCAGAGCGCAGATACCAAATACTGTCCTTCTAGTGTAGCCGTAGTTAG
GCCACCACTTCAAGAACTCTGTAGCACCGCCTACATACCTCGCTCTGCTAATCCTGTTACCAGTGGCTGC
TGCCAGTGGCGATAAGTCGTGTCTTACCGGGTTGGACTCAAGACGATAGTTACCGGATAAGGCGCAGCGG
TCGGGCTGAACGGGGGGTTCGTGCACACAGCCCAGCTTGGAGCGAACGACCTACACCGAACTGAGATACC
TACAGCGTGAGCTATGAGAAAGCGCCACGCTTCCCGAGGGGAGAAAGGCGGACAGGTATCCGGTAAGCGG
CAGGGTCGGAACAGGAGAGCGCACGAGGGAGCTTCCAGGGGGAAACGCCTGGTATCTTTATAGTCCTGTC
GGGTTTCGCCACCTCTGACTTGAGCGTCGATTTTTGTGATGCTCGTCAGGGGGGCGGAGCCTATGGAAAA
ACGCCAGCAACGCGGCCTTTTTACGGTTCCTGGCCTTTTGCTGGCCTTTTGCTCACATGTTCTTTCCTGC
GTTATCCCCTGATTCTGTGGATAACCGTATTACCGCCTTTGAGTGAGCTGATACCGCTCGCCGCAGCCGA
ACGACCGAGCGCAACGCGTGCGGCCGCGGTACCCGGGGATCCTCTAGAGTCGACCACCAAGGGCACCATC
TCTGCTTGGGCCACCCCGTTGGCCGCAGCCAGCTCGCTGAGAGCCGTGAACGACAGGGCGAACGCCAGCC
CGCCGACGGCGAGGGTTCCGACCGCTGCAACTCCCGGTGCAACCTTGTCCCGGTCTATTCTCTTCACTGC
ACCAGCTCCAATCTGGTGTGAATGCCCCTCGTCTGTTCGCGCAGGCGGGGGGCTCTATTCGTTTGTCAGC
ATCGAAAGTAGCCAGATCAGGGATGCGTTGCAACCGCGTATGCCCAGGTCAGAAGAGTCGCACAAGAGTT
GCAGACCCCTGGAAAGAAAAATGGCCAGAGGGCGAAAACACCCTCTGACCAGCGGAGCGGGCGACGGGAA
TCGAACCCGCGTAGCTAGTTTGGAAGAATGGGTGTCTGCCGACCACATATGGGCCGGTCAAGATAGGTTT
TTACCCCCTCTCGGCTGCATCCTCTAAGTGGAAAGAAATTGCAGGTCGTAGAAGCGCGTTGAAGCCTGAG
AGTTGCACAGGAGTTGCAACCCGGTAGCCTTGTTCACGACGAGAGGAGACCTAGTTGGCACGTCGCGGAT
GGGGATCGCTGAAGACTCAGCGCAGCGGGAGGATCCAAGCCTCATACGTCAACCCGCAGGACGGTGTGAG
GTACTACGCGCTGCAGACCTACGACAACAAGATGGACGCCGAAGCCTGGCTCGCGGGCGAGAAGCGGCTC
ATCGAGATGGAGACCTGGACCCCTCCACAGGACCGGGCGAAGAAGGCAGCCGCCAGCGCCATCACGCTGG
AGGAGTACACCCGGAAGTGGCTCGTGGAGCGCGACCTCGCAGACGGCACCAGGGATCTGTACAGCGGGCA
CGCGGAGCGCCGCATCTACCCGGTGCTAGGTGAAGTGGCGGTCACAGAGATGACGCCAGCTCTGGTGCGT
GCGTGGTGGGCCGGGATGGGTAGGAAGCACCCGACTGCCCGCCGGCATGCCTACAACGTCCTCCGGGCGG
TGATGAACACAGCGGTCGAGGACAAGCTGATCGCAGAGAACCCGTGCCGGATCGAGCAGAAGGCAGCCGA
TGAGCGCGACGTAGAGGCGCTGACGCCTGAGGAGCTGGACATCGTCGCCGCTGAGATCTTCGAGCACTAC
CGGATCGCGGCATACATCCTGGCGTGGACGAGCCTCCGGTTCGGAGAGCTGATCGAGCTTCGCCGCAAGG
ACATCGTGGACGACGGCATGACGATGAAGCTCCGGGTGCGCCGTGGCGCTTCCCGCGTGGGGAACAAGAT
CGTCGTTGGCAACGCCAAGACCGTCCGGTCGAAGCGTCCTGTGACGGTTCCGCCTCACGTCGCGGAGATG
ATCCGAGCGCACATGAAGGACCGTACGAAGATGAACAAGGGCCCCGAGGCATTCCTGGTGACCACGACGC
AGGGCAACCGGCTGTCGAAGTCCGCGTTCACCAAGTCGCTGAAGCGTGGCTACGCCAAGATCGGTCGGCC
GGAACTCCGCATCCACGACCTCCGCGCTGTCGGCGCTACGTTCGCCGCTCAGGCAGGTGCGACGACCAAG
GAGCTGATGGCCCGTCTCGGTCACACGACTCCTAGGATGGCGATGAAGTACCAGATGGCGTCTGAGGCCC
GCGACGAGGCTATCGCTGAGGCGATGTCCAAGCTGGCCAAGACCTCCTGAAACGCAAAAAGCCCCCCTCC
CAAGGACACTGAGTCCTAAAGAGGGGGGTTTCTTGTCAGTACGCGAAGAACCACGCCTGGCCGCGAGCGC
CAGCACCGCCGCTCTGTGCGGAGACCTGGGCACCAGCCCCGCCGCCGCCAGGAGCATTGCCGTTCCCGCC
AGAAATCTAGACGGTGACCACAACGCGCCCGCTTTGATCGGGGACGTCGAAATATTGGATCGTCGGCACC
GTCACGGCCGTGGGAGGCGGCACGATCCGCGACGTGATGATCGGCCGCATCCCCACGGTGCTGCGCAGTG
AGCTCTACGCCATCCCGGCGTTGATCTGTGCGTTCGCACGCACAGGCCCGGTGTGAGAAGGGTCTCTGAC
GAGCGGGAGAACTCCCTATCAG
Features (pLannotate 1.2.2; 14 found; start..end, strand, type, name):
     15..32      +  promoter       tight TRE promoter (fragment): Tet-responsive promoter PTight, consisting of seven tet operator sequences followed by the minimal CMV promoter
     46..64      +  promoter       T7 promoter: promoter for bacteriophage T7 RNA polymerase
     80..2971    +  CDS            mmpL4: MMPL4_MYCTU - Experimental evidence at protein level: Swiss-Prot protein existence level 1. Part of an export system, which is required for biosynthesis and secretion of siderophores (PubMed:23431276). Essential for normal replication during the active-growth phase of the murine tuberculosis model (PubMed:15908378). From Mycobacterium tuberculosis (strain ATCC 25618 / H37Rv).
   3083..3769    +  CDS            Dendra2: Dendra2 is a photoconvertible green fluorescent protein published in 2006, derived from Dendronephthya sp.. It has high acid sensitivity.
   3809..3829    +  CDS            FLAG (fragment): FLAG® epitope tag, followed by an enterokinase cleavage site
   3838..3880    +  terminator     T7 terminator (fragment): transcription terminator for bacteriophage T7 RNA polymerase
   4086..4886    +  CDS            ApmR: aminoglycoside 3-N-acetyltransferase type IV ; aac(3)IV; confers resistance to apramycin (Paget and Davies, 1996)
   4953..4970    -  misc_feature   MCS (fragment): pBluescript multiple cloning site
   5011..5599    +  rep_origin     ori: high-copy-number ColE1/pMB1/pBR322/pUC origin of replication
   5767..5795    +  misc_feature   MCS (fragment): pUC18/19 multiple cloning site
   6355..7467    +  CDS            33: VINT_BPML5 - Also known as int. Protein inferred from homology: Swiss-Prot protein existence level 3. Integrase is necessary for integration of the phage into the host genome by site-specific recombination. From Mycobacterium phage L5 (Mycobacteriophage L5).
   7529..7633    -  CDS            32 (fragment): VG32_BPML5 - Protein predicted: Swiss-Prot protein existence level 4. From Mycobacterium phage L5 (Mycobacteriophage L5).
   7689..7793    +  CDS            Y4104_STRCO (fragment): Protein inferred from homology: Swiss-Prot protein existence level 3. From Streptomyces coelicolor (strain ATCC BAA-471 / A3(2) / M145).
   7851..8       +  promoter       tight TRE promoter (fragment) (across the origin): Tet-responsive promoter PTight, consisting of seven tet operator sequences followed by the minimal CMV promoter
