[The description below was written by a language model from this plasmid's Addgene catalogue record and pLannotate feature annotations shown in this document.]
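Description:
pMSR:MSMEG_0382:Dendra is a dual-host bacterial expression plasmid built on the pMSR:Dendra backbone. It is propagated in E. coli as a high-copy plasmid and is designed to integrate into the mycobacterial chromosome at the phage L5 attachment site. The 7.9 kb sequence carries a ColE1/pUC-type origin for E. coli and an apramycin resistance gene (aac(3)IV), which provides the recorded selection. It also carries the mycobacteriophage L5 integrase gene with adjacent phage-derived sequence. The integrase catalyses site-specific recombination into the host genome, giving stable single-copy maintenance in mycobacteria without a mycobacterial replication origin.

The insert is the Mycobacterium smegmatis open reading frame MSMEG_0382, introduced by ligation-independent cloning. The annotation tool matches this roughly 2.9 kb coding region by homology to M. tuberculosis MmpL4, a membrane transporter involved in siderophore export. This suggests an MmpL-family protein, but the record itself does not state a function. The gene is fused at its C terminus through a Gly-Ala linker to Dendra2, a green-to-red photoconvertible fluorescent protein, followed by a single FLAG epitope and a T7 terminator.

Two promoters lie upstream. The first is the catalogued pmycTetO promoter, a tetracycline-operator-controlled mycobacterial promoter. Its tet operator elements are probably what the software labelled as short "tight TRE" fragments. The second is a T7 promoter, which allows expression in E. coli strains that supply T7 RNA polymerase, the stated purpose of the plasmid.

The plasmid belongs to a systematic mycobacterial gene resource. It is suited to localisation imaging, photoconversion-based tracking, and FLAG-based detection or purification of the tagged protein.
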