Addgene plasmid #159057: pMSR:MSMEG_0382:Dendra
Purpose: T7 expression of C-term fluorescent fusion in E. coli
Depositing lab: Keith Derbyshire & Joseph Wade. Depositing organization: Wadsworth Center, New York State Department of Health. Publication: A Mycobacterial Systems Resource for the Research Community. Judd JA, Canestrari J, Clark R, Joseph A, Lapierre P, Lasek-Nesselquist E, Mir M, Palumbo M, Smith C, Stone M, Upadhyay A, Wirth SE, Dedrick RM, Meier CG, Russell DA, Dills A, Dove E, Kester J, Wolf ID, Zhu J, Rubin ER, Fortune S, Hatfull GF, Gray TA, Wade JT, Derbyshire KM. mBio. 2021 Mar 2;12(2). pii: mBio.02401-20. doi: 10.1128/mBio.02401-20. PubMed 33653882.
Backbone
  Vector backbone: pMSR:Dendra
  Vector type: Bacterial Expression ; Integrating Mycobacterial Expression Vector attL5
Growth in bacteria
  Bacterial resistance: Apramycin, 25 μg/mL
  Growth temperature: 37°C
  Growth strain: DH5alpha
  Copy number: High Copy
Gene/Insert
  Gene/Insert name: MSMEG_0382
  Species: M. smegmatis
  Promoter: pmycTetO
  Tag / fusion protein: Gly-Ala Linker/Dendra2/1x Flag Tag (C terminal on insert)
  Cloning method: Ligation Independent Cloning
  Sequencing primers: 5′ TGATAGAGTTTGTCCTCCCTATCAG; 3′ TCCATATGCACCTTGACACG
Terms and licenses: Academic/Nonprofit Terms; Industry Terms: Not Available to Industry
Depositor comments: NCBI reference sequence: CP000480.1. 5' cloning site: Ase1, destroyed during cloning. 3' cloning site: HindIII, not destroyed during cloning
How to cite: pMSR:MSMEG_0382:Dendra was a gift from Keith Derbyshire & Joseph Wade (Addgene plasmid # 159057 ; http://n2t.net/addgene:159057 ; RRID:Addgene_159057)
