>Addgene plasmid #159057 | pMSR:MSMEG_0382:Dendra | depositor partial sequence | sequence record 306999 | insert sequence
ATGAGCACTGAGCAATCCGGCACGGAGAAAGCCCGTCGGCCATTCTTTGCGCGGGCCGTGCGGACCCTTT
CGCCTTTCATCATCGTCGGTTGGCTGGCGGTCATCCTCGTCACGACGCTGGCAGCGGTCGGCGGCGACTG
GTCTGCGGCCATCCCGGCACTGGAGCGTGTTGGTGAGAAAAACTCTGTATCACTGATGCCCCAGGACGCA
CCATCGGCGAAGGCCATGAAGCACATGGGGCAGAAGTTCGAGGAGTCCGACTCGGACAGCTTCGCCATGA
TCGTGCTGGAAGGGCAGGAACCCCTCGGCCCGGACGCACTCGACTACTACACCGGCCTGATAAGCGAACT
GCGCAACGACTCGAAACATGTTGAGCACGTTCAGGATCTGTGGGGTGACCGGCTCACTGCGTCGAGCGCG
CAGAGCGCCGACGGCAAGGCTGCCTACGTCCAGTTGAACCTCGCGGGTAATCAGGGCACGCCGTTGGGCG
ACGAGTCGGTTGCCGCGGTCCGTGATCTCGTCGCGCGAACTCCTGCGCCGGAGGGTGTCAGCGTGTACGT
GACGGGCGCGGCGCCGCTAGTATCCGACATGCAGCACAGCGGTAACCGTTCGATCCTGAAGATCACCGCG
GTCACCGTCGTCATCATCTTCGCGATGCTGCTGATGGTCTACAGGTCGGTCATCACCGTGATCCTGCTGC
TGATCATGGTGGGCTTCGAAGTCGCAGCGGCTCGCGGCATCGTGGCATTCCTCGGCGCCAACGAGGTTTT
CGTGCTGTCCACGTTCGCCGTGAACATGCTCGTCTTCCTTGCGATCGCGGCAGGCACTGACTACGGCATC
TTCTTCTTCGGTCGATATCAAGAGGCGCGAGCGGCCGGCGAGGACCGCGAGACCGCCTACTACAGCATGT
ACCGCGGCGTCACCCCGGTCGTGATGGCGTCGGGTCTGACAATCGCCGGCGCGATCTTCTGTCTGACTTT
CACACGCCTGCCGTACTTCCACACCATGGGTGTCCCGTGTGCGATCGGGATGCTCGCGGCCGTCGCGGTC
GCGGTGACCCTGGTTCCGGCCGGTGTCGCTCTGGCAGGCCGAATCGGCTGGCTGGAACCGAAAAGGAAGA
TGCGAGTTCGCCGATGGCGCGGCATCGGCACCGCGATCGTGCGCTGGCCGGCCCCCATTCTCGTCGCATC
GTTGGCTGTCGCACTGGTCGGACTGTTGGCATTGCCTGGCTACGAAACGAGCTACAACGACCGGGACTAC
ATCCCGGCGGACATCCCGGCGAATGCCGGATTTGCCGCTGCCGACCGGCATTTCTCGCAAGCGCGGATGA
CACCCGACATCCTCATGGTCGAATCCGACCATGACATGCGAAATCCCACAGATTTTCTGGTCCTGAACAA
GATCGCGAAAGCCATCTTCAAGGTTCGCGGCGTCTCCCGCGTACAGGGGATAACCCGCCCGGAGGGGACG
CCGATCGAGCGTACGTCGATCCCATTTCTGCTGAGCCTGCAGAGTGCGGGACAGGTGCAGGCGACGAACT
TCCAGAAGCAGCGCATCGGAGACATGCTCAAGCAGGTCGACGACATGAACATGATGATCGGCGTCATGAA
GACGACCTATGGCGTCTTGCAGGAGCTCGCTGCCACGACCCATTCTCTGAACGGGTCGACACATGAATTA
CGGGATGTCGCCAGGGATCTGCGCGGCAGCATCGCGATCTTCGACGATCTTCTCCGTCCCATCCGGAACT
ATTTCTACTGGGAACCTCACTGCTATAACATCCCGATCTGCTGGTCGCTGCGCTCCATTTTCGATGCCAT
GGACGGGGTCGACCGGTTGAACGACGAACTGCAGGTGCTCGTCGACAACATGGATCGGCTGGACGCCCTG
GTGCCGGAACTGGTGGCGCAGTTCCCGGAGTACATCGCCAGCATGGAAACGTTCCGGGAGCTGACCCTCA
CCTCGTACAGCACGTTCTCCGGTTTGCTCCAGCAGATGGACGAGCAAACAGAGGATGTCACCGCCATGGG
ACAGGCATTTGACGCCGCCAAGAACGACGACACCTTCTTCCTGCCTCCAGAGGTCTTCGACAACCCGGAC
TTCAAGCGCGCGATGACTTCTTTCCTGTCACCCGACGGAAAGGCTGCTCGCTTCATCATTTCGCACAACG
GTGACCCCGCGACGCCGGAGGGCATCAGCCGCGTCGACCAGATGCAGACCGCCGCGGTAGAGGCCCTCAA
GGGCACGCCTCTGACAGACGCGCAGGTGTACTTGGCGGGGACCGCGCCGACGGCGAAGGACTGGAAAGAC
GGTTCCACCTACGATCTCCTGATCGCGGGCATCGCCGCGATGTGCCTGATCTTCATCATCATGTTGATCG
TCACGCGAAGCTTCATCGCGGCCTTGGTCATCGTGGGCACCGTCGTGCTCTCCCTGGGGGCATCATTCGG
GCTGTCGGTGCTGCTGTGGCAGTACATCCTGGGAATCCATCTGCACTGGATGGTTCTCGCGATGTCGGTC
ATCATCCTGTTGGCCGTCGGCTCGGATTACAACCTGCTACTGGTGTCACGCATCAAAGAAGAAGTGGGAG
CCGGCATCAACACCGGCATCGTCCGCGCCATGGGTGGTACGGGCAAGGTGGTGACGTCGGCCGGCCTGGT
GTTCGCGGGCACAATGGCGGCGATGGTGGTCAGCGATCTGCGGATCATCGGACAGATCGGTACCACGATC
GGTTTGGGGCTGCTGTTCGACACCATGATCGTGCGGTCGTTCATGACACCTTCGATCGCCGCGCTCCTGG
GCCGGTGGTTCTGGTGGCCGCAGAAGGTGCGGCCGCGTCCTGCAAGTGCGCTCCTGGAGCCCTATGGGCC
GCGACCGCTGGTGCGCGCATTGCTCGAAGGTCCGTCGGGTGCAGCGAGCCCCGGTGGTCCGGGAGGGCGA
CTGTCCGACGACGACACGCCGACCGGTCCGATGCGCACCCGA
